>Addgene plasmid #155044 | pLenti6.2_mCherry_mito Grx1-roGFP2 | addgene full sequence | sequence record 311573 | Addgene NGS Result
CGTTACATAACTTACGGTAAATGGCCCGCCTGGCTGACCGCCCAACGACCCCCGCCCATTGACGTCAATA
ATGACGTATGTTCCCATAGTAACGCCAATAGGGACTTTCCATTGACGTCAATGGGTGGAGTATTTACGGT
AAACTGCCCACTTGGCAGTACATCAAGTGTATCATATGCCAAGTACGCCCCCTATTGACGTCAATGACGG
TAAATGGCCCGCCTGGCATTATGCCCAGTACATGACCTTATGGGACTTTCCTACTTGGCAGTACATCTAC
GTATTAGTCATCGCTATTACCATGGTGATGCGGTTTTGGCAGTACATCAATGGGCGTGGATAGCGGTTTG
ACTCACGGGGATTTCCAAGTCTCCACCCCATTGACGTCAATGGGAGTTTGTTTTGGCACCAAAATCAACG
GGACTTTCCAAAATGTCGTAACAACTCCGCCCCATTGACGCAAATGGGCGGTAGGCGTGTACGGTGGGAG
GTCTATATAAGCAGAGCTCGTTTAGTGAACCGTCAGATCGCCTGGAGACGCCATCCACGCTGTTTTGACC
TCCATAGAAGACACCGACTCTAGAGATATCATGGCCTCCACTCGTGTCCTCGCCTCTCGCCTGGCCTCCC
AGATGGCTGCTTCCGCCAAGGTTGCCCGCCCTGCTGTCCGCGTTGCTCAGGTCAGCAAGCGCACCATCCA
GACTGGCTCCCCCCTCCAGACCCTCAAGCGCACCCAGATGACCTCCATCGTCAACGCCACCACCCGCCAG
GCTTTCCAGAAGCGCGCCTACTCTTCCGGATCCGCTCAAGAGTTTGTGAACTGCAAAATCCAGCCTGGGA
AGGTGGTTGTGTTCATCAAGCCCACCTGCCCGTACTGCAGGAGGGCCCAAGAGATCCTCAGTCAATTGCC
CATCAAACAAGGGCTTCTGGAATTTGTCGATATCACAGCCACCAACCACACTAACGAGATTCAAGATTAT
TTGCAACAGCTCACGGGAGCAAGAACGGTGCCTCGAGTCTTTATTGGTAAAGATTGTATAGGCGGATGCA
GTGATCTAGTCTCTTTGCAACAGAGTGGGGAACTGCTGACGCGGCTAAAGCAGATTGGAGCTCTGCAGAC
TAGTGGTGGTTCAGGTGGTGGTGGTTCAGGTGGTGGTGGTTCAGGTGGAGGAGGATCAGGAGGAGGAGGA
TCAGGAGGAGGAGGATCAGGAGGAGAATTCGTGAGCAAGGGCGAGGAGCTGTTCACCGGGGTGGTGCCCA
TCCTGGTCGAGCTGGACGGCGACGTAAACGGCCACAAGTTCAGCGTGTCCGGCGAGGGCGAGGGCGATGC
CACCTACGGCAAGCTGACCCTGAAGTTCATCTCCACCACCGGCAAGCTGCCCGTGCCCTGGCCCACCCTC
GTGACCACCCTGACCTACGGCGTGCAGTGCTTCAGCCGCTACCCCGACCACATGAAGCAGCACGACTTCT
TCAAGTCCGCCATGCCCGAAGGCTACGTCCAGGAGCGCACCATCTTCTTCAAGGACGACGGCAACTACAA
GACCCGCGCCGAGGTGAAGTTCGAGGGCGACACCCTGGTGAACCGCATCGAGCTGAAGGGCATCGACTTC
AAGGAGGACGGCAACATCCTGGGGCACAAGCTGGAGTACAACTACAACTGCCACAACGTCTATATCATGG
CCGACAAGCAGAAGAACGGCATCAAGGTGAACTTCAAGATCCGCCACAACATCGAGGACGGCAGCGTGCA
GCTCGCCGACCACTACCAGCAGAACACCCCCATCGGCGACGGCCCCGTGCTGCTGCCCGACAACCACTAC
CTGAGCACCTGCTCCGCCCTGAGCAAAGACCCCAACGAGAAGCGCGATCACATGGTCCTGCTGGAGTTCG
TGACCGCCGCCGGGATCACTCTCGGCATGGACGAGCTGTACAAGACCGAGGGCAGAGGAAGTCTTCTAAC
ATGCGGTGACGTGGAGGAGAATCCCGGCCCTCCATGGTGGCGCGCCACCATGGTGAGCAAGGGCGAGGAG
GATAACATGGCCATCATCAAGGAGTTCATGCGCTTCAAGGTGCACATGGAGGGCTCCGTGAACGGCCACG
AGTTCGAGATCGAGGGCGAGGGCGAGGGCCGCCCCTACGAGGGCACCCAGACCGCCAAGCTGAAGGTGAC
CAAGGGTGGCCCCCTGCCCTTCGCCTGGGACATCCTGTCCCCTCAGTTCATGTACGGCTCCAAGGCCTAC
GTGAAGCACCCCGCCGACATCCCCGACTACTTGAAGCTGTCCTTCCCCGAGGGCTTCAAGTGGGAGCGCG
TGATGAACTTCGAGGACGGCGGCGTGGTGACCGTGACCCAGGACTCCTCCCTGCAGGACGGCGAGTTCAT
CTACAAGGTGAAGCTGCGCGGCACCAACTTCCCCTCCGACGGCCCCGTAATGCAGAAGAAGACCATGGGC
TGGGAGGCCTCCTCCGAGCGGATGTACCCCGAGGACGGCGCCCTGAAGGGCGAGATCAAGCAGAGGCTGA
AGCTGAAGGACGGCGGCCACTACGACGCTGAGGTCAAGACCACCTACAAGGCCAAGAAGCCCGTGCAGCT
GCCCGGCGCCTACAACGTCAACATCAAGTTGGACATCACCTCCCACAACGAGGACTACACCATCGTGGAA
CAGTACGAACGCGCCGAGGGCCGCCACTCCACCGGCGGCATGGACGAGCTGTACAAGTAGGCGGCCGCGT
CGACAATCAACCTCTGGATTACAAAATTTGTGAAAGATTGACTGGTATTCTTAACTATGTTGCTCCTTTT
ACGCTATGTGGATACGCTGCTTTAATGCCTTTGTATCATGCTATTGCTTCCCGTATGGCTTTCATTTTCT
CCTCCTTGTATAAATCCTGGTTGCTGTCTCTTTATGAGGAGTTGTGGCCCGTTGTCAGGCAACGTGGCGT
GGTGTGCACTGTGTTTGCTGACGCAACCCCCACTGGTTGGGGCATTGCCACCACCTGTCAGCTCCTTTCC
GGGACTTTCGCTTTCCCCCTCCCTATTGCCACGGCGGAACTCATCGCCGCCTGCCTTGCCCGCTGCTGGA
CAGGGGCTCGGCTGTTGGGCACTGACAATTCCGTGGTGTTGTCGGGGAAGCTGACGTCCTTTCCATGGCT
GCTCGCCTGTGTTGCCACCTGGATTCTGCGCGGGACGTCCTTCTGCTACGTCCCTTCGGCCCTCAATCCA
GCGGACCTTCCTTCCCGCGGCCTGCTGCCGGCTCTGCGGCCTCTTCCGCGTCTTCGCCTTCGCCCTCAGA
CGAGTCGGATCTCCCTTTGGGCCGCCTCCCCGCCTGGAATTCTACCGGGTAGGGGAGGCGCTTTTCCCAA
GGCAGTCTGGAGCATGCGCTTTAGCAGCCCCGCTGGGCACTTGGCGCTACACAAGTGGCCTCTGGCCTCG
CACACATTCCACATCCACCGGTAGGCGCCAACCGGCTCCGTTCTTTGGTGGCCCCTTCGCGCCACCTTCT
ACTCCTCCCCTAGTCAGGAAGTTCCCCCCCGCCCCGCAGCTCGCGTCGTGCAGGACGTGACAAATGGAAG
TAGCACGTCTCACTAGTCTCGTGCAGATGGACAGCACCGCTGAGCAATGGAAGCGGGTAGGCCTTTGGGG
CAGCGGCCAATAGCAGCTTTGCTCCTTCGCTTTCTGGGCTCAGAGGCTGGGAAGGGGTGGGTCCGGGGGC
GGGCTCAGGGGCGGGCTCAGGGGCGGGGCGGGCGCCCGAAGGTCCTCCGGAGGCCCGGCATTCTGCACGC
TTCAAAAGCGCACGTCTGCCGCGCTGTTCTCCTCTTCCTCATCTCCGGGCCTTTCGACCTGCAGCCCAAG
CTTACCATGACCGAGTACAAGCCCACGGTGCGCCTCGCCACCCGCGACGACGTCCCCAGGGCCGTACGCA
CCCTCGCCGCCGCGTTCGCCGACTACCCCGCCACGCGCCACACCGTCGATCCGGACCGCCACATCGAGCG
GGTCACCGAGCTGCAAGAACTCTTCCTCACGCGCGTCGGGCTCGACATCGGCAAGGTGTGGGTCGCGGAC
GACGGCGCCGCGGTGGCGGTCTGGACCACGCCGGAGAGCGTCGAAGCGGGGGCGGTGTTCGCCGAGATCG
GCCCGCGCATGGCCGAGTTGAGCGGTTCCCGGCTGGCCGCGCAGCAACAGATGGAAGGCCTCCTGGCGCC
GCACCGGCCCAAGGAGCCCGCGTGGTTCCTGGCCACCGTCGGCGTCTCGCCCGACCACCAGGGCAAGGGT
CTGGGCAGCGCCGTCGTGCTCCCCGGAGTGGAGGCGGCCGAGCGCGCCGGGGTGCCCGCCTTCCTGGAGA
CCTCCGCGCCCCGCAACCTCCCCTTCTACGAGCGGCTCGGCTTCACCGTCACCGCCGACGTCGAGGTGCC
CGAAGGACCGCGCACCTGGTGCATGACCCGCAAGCCCGGTGCCTGACGCCCGCCCCACGACCCGCAGCGC
CCGACCGAAAGGAGCGCACGACCCCATGCATCTCGAGGGCCCGGTACCTTTAAGACCAATGACTTACAAG
GCAGCTGTAGATCTTAGCCACTTTTTAAAAGAAAAGGGGGGACTGGAAGGGCTAGCTCACTCCCAACGAA
GACAAGATCTGCTTTTTGCTTGTACTGGGTCTCTCTGGTTAGACCAGATCTGAGCCTGGGAGCTCTCTGG
CTAACTAGGGAACCCACTGCTTAAGCCTCAATAAAGCTTGCCTTGAGTGCTTCAAGTAGTGTGTGCCCGT
CTGTTGTGTGACTCTGGTAACTAGAGATCCCTCAGACCCTTTTAGTCAGTGTGGAAAATCTCTAGCAGTA
GTAGTTCATGTCATCTTATTATTCAGTATTTATAACTTGCAAAGAAATGAATATCAGAGAGTGAGAGGAA
CTTGTTTATTGCAGCTTATAATGGTTACAAATAAAGCAATAGCATCACAAATTTCACAAATAAAGCATTT
TTTTCACTGCATTCTAGTTGTGGTTTGTCCAAACTCATCAATGTATCTTATCATGTCTGGCTCTAGCTAT
CCCGCCCCTAACTCCGCCCATCCCGCCCCTAACTCCGCCCAGTTCCGCCCATTCTCCGCCCCATGGCTGA
CTAATTTTTTTTATTTATGCAGAGGCCGAGGCCGCCTCGGCCTCTGAGCTATTCCAGAAGTAGTGAGGAG
GCTTTTTTGGAGGCCTAGGGACGTACCCAATTCGCCCTATAGTGAGTCGTATTACGCGCGCTCACTGGCC
GTCGTTTTACAACGTCGTGACTGGGAAAACCCTGGCGTTACCCAACTTAATCGCCTTGCAGCACATCCCC
CTTTCGCCAGCTGGCGTAATAGCGAAGAGGCCCGCACCGATCGCCCTTCCCAACAGTTGCGCAGCCTGAA
TGGCGAATGGG
[124 nt withheld, positions 5402-5525]
C
[91 nt withheld, positions 5527-5617]
A
[49 nt withheld, positions 5619-5667]
CCTTTGACGTTGGAGTCCACGTTCTTT
[37 nt withheld, positions 5695-5731]
ACCCTATCTCGGTCTATTCTTTTGATTTATAAGGGATTTTGCCGATTTCGGCCTATTGGTTAAAAAATGA
GCTGATTTAACAAAAATTTAACGCGAATTTTAACAAAATATTAACGCTTACAATTTAGGTGGCACTTTTC
GGGGAAATGTGCGCGGAACCCCTATTTGTTTATTTTTCTAAATACATTCAAATATGTATCCGCTCATGAG
ACAATAACCCTGATAAATGCTTCAATAATATTGAAAAAGGAAGAGTATGAGTATTCAACATTTCCGTGTC
GCCCTTATTCCCTTTTTTGCGGCATTTTGCCTTCCTGTTTTTGCTCACCCAGAAACGCTGGTGAAAGTAA
AAGATGCTGAAGATCAGTTGGGTGCACGAGTGGGTTACATCGAACTGGATCTCAACAGCGGTAAGATCCT
TGAGAGTTTTCGCCCCGAAGAACGTTTTCCAATGATGAGCACTTTTAAAGTTCTGCTATGTGGCGCGGTA
TTATCCCGTATTGACGCCGGGCAAGAGCAACTCGGTCGCCGCATACACTATTCTCAGAATGACTTGGTTG
AGTACTCACCAGTCACAGAAAAGCATCTTACGGATGGCATGACAGTAAGAGAATTATGCAGTGCTGCCAT
AACCATGAGTGATAACACTGCGGCCAACTTACTTCTGACAACGATCGGAGGACCGAAGGAGCTAACCGCT
TTTTTGCACAACATGGGGGATCATGTAACTCGCCTTGATCGTTGGGAACCGGAGCTGAATGAAGCCATAC
CAAACGACGAGCGTGACACCACGATGCCTGTAGCAATGGCAACAACGTTGCGCAAACTATTAACTGGCGA
ACTACTTACTCTAGCTTCCCGGCAACAATTAATAGACTGGATGGAGGCGGATAAAGTTGCAGGACCACTT
CTGCGCTCGGCCCTTCCGGCTGGCTGGTTTATTGCTGATAAATCTGGAGCCGGTGAGCGTGGGTCTCGCG
GTATCATTGCAGCACTGGGGCCAGATGGTAAGCCCTCCCGTATCGTAGTTATCTACACGACGGGGAGTCA
GGCAACTATGGATGAACGAAATAGACAGATCGCTGAGATAGGTGCCTCACTGATTAAGCATTGGTAACTG
TCAGACCAAGTTTACTCATATATACTTTAGATTGATTTAAAACTTCATTTTTAATTTAAAAGGATCTAGG
TGAAGATCCTTTTTGATAATCTCATGACCAAAATCCCTTAACGTGAGTTTTCGTTCCACTGAGCGTCAGA
CCCCGTAGAAAAGATCAAAGGATCTTCTTGAGATCCTTTTTTTCTGCGCGTAATCTGCTGCTTGCAAACA
AAAAAACCACCGCTACCAGCGGTGGTTTGTTTGCCGGATCAAGAGCTACCAACTCTTTTTCCGAAGGTAA
CTGGCTTCAGCAGAGCGCAGATACCAAATACTGTTCTTCTAGTGTAGCCGTAGTTAGGCCACCACTTCAA
GAACTCTGTAGCACCGCCTACATACCTCGCTCTGCTAATCCTGTTACCAGTGGCTGCTGCCAGTGGCGAT
AAGTCGTGTCTTACCGGGTTGGACTCAAGACGATAGTTACCGGATAAGGCGCAGCGGTCGGGCTGAACGG
GGGGTTCGTGCACACAGCCCAGCTTGGAGCGAACGACCTACACCGAACTGAGATACCTACAGCGTGAGCT
ATGAGAAAGCGCCACGCTTCCCGAAGGGAGAAAGGCGGACAGGTATCCGGTAAGCGGCAGGGTCGGAACA
GGAGAGCGCACGAGGGAGCTTCCAGGGGGAAACGCCTGGTATCTTTATAGTCCTGTCGGGTTTCGCCACC
TCTGACTTGAGCGTCGATTTTTGTGATGCTCGTCAGGGGGGCGGAGCCTATGGAAAAACGCCAGCAACGC
GGCCTTTTTACGGTTCCTGGCCTTTTGCTGGCCTTTTGCTCACATGTTCTTTCCTGCGTTATCCCCTGAT
TCTGTGGATAACCGTATTACCGCCTTTGAGTGAGCTGATACCGCTCGCCGCAGCCGAACGACCGAGCGCA
GCGAGTCAGTGAGCGAGGAAGCGGAAGAGCGCCCAATACGCAAACCGCCTCTCCCCGCGCGTTGGCCGAT
TCATTAATGCAGCTGGCACGACAGGTTTCCCGACTGGAAAGCGGGCAGTGAGCGCAACGCAATTAATGTG
AGTTAGCTCACTCATTAGGCACCCCAGGCTTTACACTTTATGCTTCCGGCTCGTATGTTGTGTGGAATTG
TGAGCGGATAACAATTTCACACAGGAAACAGCTATGACCATGATTACGCCAAGCGCGCAATTAACCCTCA
CTAAAGGGAACAAAAGCTGGAGCTGCAAGCTTAATGTAGTCTTATGCAATACTCTTGTAGTCTTGCAACA
TGGTAACGATGAGTTAGCAACATGCCTTACAAGGAGAGAAAAAGCACCGTGCATGCCGATTGGTGGAAGT
AAGGTGGTACGATCGTGCCTTATTAGGAAGGCAACAGACGGGTCTGACATGGATTGGACGAACCACTGAA
TTGCCGCATTGCAGAGATATTGTATTTAAGTGCCTAGCTCGATACATAAACGGGTCTCTCTGGTTAGACC
AGATCTGAGCCTGGGAGCTCTCTGGCTAACTAGGGAACCCACTGCTTAAGCCTCAATAAAGCTTGCCTTG
AGTGCTTCAAGTAGTGTGTGCCCGTCTGTTGTGTGACTCTGGTAACTAGAGATCCCTCAGACCCTTTTAG
TCAGTGTGGAAAATCTCTAGCAGTGGCGCCCGAACAGGGACTTGAAAGCGAAAGGGAAACCAGAGGAGCT
CTCTCGACGCAGGACTCGGCTTGCTGAAGCGCGCACGGCAAGAGGCGAGGGGCGGCGACTGGTGAGTACG
CCAAAAATTTTGACTAGCGGAGGCTAGAAGGAGAGAGATGGGTGCGAGAGCGTCAGTATTAAGCGGGGGA
GAATTAGATCGCGATGGGAAAAAATTCGGTTAAGGCCAGGGGGAAAGAAAAAATATAAATTAAAACATAT
AGTATGGGCAAGCAGGGAGCTAGAACGATTCGCAGTTAATCCTGGCCTGTTAGAAACATCAGAAGGCTGT
AGACAAATACTGGGACAGCTACAACCATCCCTTCAGACAGGATCAGAAGAACTTAGATCATTATATAATA
CAGTAGCAACCCTCTATTGTGTGCATCAAAGGATAGAGATAAAAGACACCAAGGAAGCTTTAGACAAGAT
AGAGGAAGAGCAAAACAAAAGTAAGACCACCGCACAGCAAGCGGCCGCTGATCTTCAGACCTGGAGGAGG
AGATATGAGGGACAATTGGAGAAGTGAATTATATAAATATAAAGTAGTAAAAATTGAACCATTAGGAGTA
GCACCCACCAAGGCAAAGAGAAGAGTGGTGCAGAGAGAAAAAAGAGCAGTGGGAATAGGAGCTTTGTTCC
TTGGGTTCTTGGGAGCAGCAGGAAGCACTATGGGCGCAGCGTCAATGACGCTGACGGTACAGGCCAGACA
ATTATTGTCTGGTATAGTGCAGCAGCAGAACAATTTGCTGAGGGCTATTGAGGCGCAACAGCATCTGTTG
CAACTCACAGTCTGGGGCATCAAGCAGCTCCAGGCAAGAATCCTGGCTGTGGAAAGATACCTAAAGGATC
AACAGCTCCTGGGGATTTGGGGTTGCTCTGGAAAACTCATTTGCACCACTGCTGTGCCTTGGAATGCTAG
TTGGAGTAATAAATCTCTGGAACAGATTTGGAATCACACGACCTGGATGGAGTGGGACAGAGAAATTAAC
AATTACACAAGCTTAATACACTCCTTAATTGAAGAATCGCAAAACCAGCAAGAAAAGAATGAACAAGAAT
TATTGGAATTAGATAAATGGGCAAGTTTGTGGAATTGGTTTAACATAACAAATTGGCTGTGGTATATAAA
ATTATTCATAATGATAGTAGGAGGCTTGGTAGGTTTAAGAATAGTTTTTGCTGTACTTTCTATAGTGAAT
AGAGTTAGGCAGGGATATTCACCATTATCGTTTCAGACCCACCTCCCAACCCCGAGGGGACCCGACAGGC
CCGAAGGAATAGAAGAAGAAGGTGGAGAGAGAGACAGAGACAGATCCATTCGATTAGTGAACGGATCTCG
ACGGTATCGGTTAACTTTTAAAAGAAAAGGGGGGATTGGGGGGTACAGTGCAGGGGAAAGAATAGTAGAC
ATAATAGCAACAGACATACAAACTAAAGAATTACAAAAACAAATTACAAAATTCAAAATTTTATCGATAA
GCTTGGGAGTTCCG
Features (pLannotate 1.2.2; 31 found; start..end, strand, type, name):
      1..304     +  enhancer       CMV enhancer: human cytomegalovirus immediate early enhancer
    305..508     +  promoter       CMV promoter: human cytomegalovirus (CMV) immediate early promoter
    591..818     +  CDS            oli (fragment): ATP9_NEUCR - Also known as atp-9, atp9, prl-1. Experimental evidence at protein level: Swiss-Prot protein existence level 1. Mitochondrial membrane ATP synthase (F(1)F(0) ATP synthase or Complex V) produces ATP from ADP in the presence of a proton gradient across the membrane which is generated by electron transport complexes of the respiratory chain. F-type ATPases consist of two structural domains, F(1) - containing the extramembraneous catalytic core and F(0) - containing the membrane proton channel, linked together by a central stalk and a peripheral stalk. During catalysis, ATP synthesis
    804..1118    +  CDS            GLRX: GLRX1_HUMAN - Also known as GRX. Experimental evidence at protein level: Swiss-Prot protein existence level 1. Has a glutathione-disulfide oxidoreductase activity in the presence of NADPH and glutathione reductase. Reduces low molecular weight disulfides and proteins. From Homo sapiens (Human).
   1221..1934    +  CDS            EGFP: the original enhanced GFP (Yang et al., 1996) mammalian codon-optimized
   2010..2720    +  CDS            mCherry: monomeric derivative of DsRed fluorescent protein (Shaner et al., 2004) mammalian codon-optimized
   2735..3323    +  misc_feature   WPRE: woodchuck hepatitis virus posttranscriptional regulatory element
   3337..3836    +  promoter       PGK promoter: mouse phosphoglycerate kinase 1 promoter
   3857..4456    +  CDS            PuroR: puromycin N-acetyltransferase; pac from Streptomyces alboniger; confers resistance to puromycin
   4524..4661    +  CDS            nef (fragment): NEF_HV1LA - Experimental evidence at protein level: Swiss-Prot protein existence level 1. Extracellular Nef protein targets CD4(+) T-lymphocytes for apoptosis by interacting with CXCR4 surface receptors. From Human immunodeficiency virus type 1 group M subtype B (isolate Lai) (HIV-1).
   4647..4827    +  LTR            5' LTR (truncated): truncated 5' long terminal repeat (LTR) from HIV-1
   4899..5020    +  polyA_signal   SV40 poly(A) signal: SV40 polyadenylation signal
   5060..5195    +  rep_origin     SV40 ori: SV40 origin of replication
   5216..5234    -  promoter       T7 promoter: promoter for bacteriophage T7 RNA polymerase
   5242..5397    +  CDS            lacZα (fragment): LacZα fragment of β-galactosidase; lacZ fragment
   5402..5830    +  rep_origin     f1 ori (sequence partly withheld): f1 bacteriophage origin of replication; arrow indicates direction of (+) strand synthesis
   5883..5987    +  promoter       AmpR promoter: bla
   5988..6848    +  CDS            AmpR: β-lactamase; bla; confers resistance to ampicillin, carbenicillin, and related antibiotics
   7019..7607    +  rep_origin     ori: high-copy-number ColE1/pMB1/pBR322/pUC origin of replication
   7790..7882    +  CDS            lacI (fragment): lac repressor; lacI; The lac repressor binds to the lac operator to inhibit transcription in E. coli. This inhibition can be relieved by adding lactose or isopropyl-β-D-thiogalactopyranoside (IPTG).
   7895..7916    +  protein_bind   CAP binding site: CAP binding activates transcription in the presence of cAMP. E. coli catabolite activator protein
   7931..7961    +  promoter       lac promoter: promoter for the E. coli lac operon
   7969..7985    +  protein_bind   lac operator: The lac repressor binds to the lac operator to inhibit transcription in E. coli. This inhibition can be relieved by adding lactose or isopropyl-β-D-thiogalactopyranoside (IPTG). lac repressor encoded by lacI
   8030..8048    +  promoter       T3 promoter: promoter for bacteriophage T3 RNA polymerase
   8076..8302    +  promoter       RSV promoter: Rous sarcoma virus enhancer/promoter
   8303..8483    +  LTR            5' LTR (truncated): truncated 5' long terminal repeat (LTR) from HIV-1
   8530..8655    +  misc_feature   HIV-1 Ψ: packaging signal of human immunodeficiency virus type 1
   8639..9002    +  CDS            HIV-1 gag (fragment): gag protein from human immunodeficiency virus 1; gag
   9148..9381    +  misc_feature   RRE: The Rev response element (RRE) of HIV-1 allows for Rev-dependent mRNA export from the nucleus to the cytoplasm.
   9758..9858    +  CDS            Rev (fragment): human immunodeficiency virus 1 (HIV-1) Rev protein; rev; enhances nuclear export of unspliced and incompletely spliced viral mRNAs
   9877..9993    +  misc_feature   cPPT/CTS: central polypurine tract and central termination sequence of HIV-1
