[The description below was written by a language model from this plasmid's Addgene catalogue record and pLannotate feature annotations shown in this document.]
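Description:
pLenti6.2_mCherry_mito Grx1-roGFP2 is a roughly 10 kb lentiviral mammalian expression plasmid built on the pLenti6.2 backbone and designed to deliver a mitochondrially targeted fluorescent redox reporter. It is maintained in E. coli through a ColE1/pUC-type origin and an ampicillin resistance gene. The catalogue lists it as low copy and recommends a recombination-tolerant strain, as is common for plasmids with repeated LTRs. An f1 origin, an SV40 origin and lac/T3/T7 remnants from the backbone are also present. The viral framework is an RSV promoter driving a truncated HIV-1 5' LTR, followed by the Ψ packaging signal with a partial gag, the RRE and the cPPT/CTS. A second truncated LTR and an SV40 polyadenylation signal sit downstream. This layout is typical of a third-generation transfer vector that needs packaging functions supplied in trans.

The payload is driven by the CMV enhancer/promoter. It begins with a presequence annotated as a fragment of Neurospora crassa ATP synthase subunit 9, which serves as the N-terminal mitochondrial targeting signal. This is fused to human glutaredoxin-1 (GLRX) and then to roGFP2, which the annotation software labels as EGFP because of its close similarity. Linking Grx1 to the redox-sensitive GFP couples the probe to the glutathione redox pair, so the fusion is generally used as a ratiometric readout of glutathione redox potential, here in mitochondria. An mCherry coding sequence lies just downstream, ahead of the WPRE, which enhances transcript expression. The record does not state how mCherry is joined to or expressed relative to the sensor. A separate mouse PGK promoter drives puromycin N-acetyltransferase for selection of transduced cells.
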