Addgene plasmid #155044: pLenti6.2_mCherry_mito Grx1-roGFP2
Purpose: Fluorescent redox reporter
Depositing lab: Vanessa LaPointe. Depositing organization: Maastricht University, Faculty of Health. Medicine and Life Sciences/MERLN Institute.
Backbone
  Vector backbone: pLenti6.2
  Total vector size (bp): 10004
  Vector type: Mammalian Expression, Lentiviral
  Selectable markers: Puromycin
Growth in bacteria
  Bacterial resistance: Ampicillin, 100 μg/mL
  Growth temperature: 37°C
  Growth strain: NEB Stable
  Copy number: Low Copy
Gene/Insert
  Gene/Insert name: Glutaredoxin-1 (alt name: GLRX1_HUMAN)
  Species: H. sapiens (human)
  Entrez Gene: GLRX (a.k.a. GRX, GRX1)
  Promoter: CMV
  Tag / fusion protein: roGFP2 (C terminal on insert); mitochondrial targeting sequence (N terminal on insert)
  Cloning method: Restriction Enzyme; 5′ cloning site XbaI (not destroyed); 3′ cloning site AscI (not destroyed)
  Sequencing primers: 5′ CMV-FW; 3′ WPRE-RV
Terms and licenses: Academic/Nonprofit Terms; Industry Terms: Not Available to Industry
How to cite: pLenti6.2_mCherry_mito Grx1-roGFP2 was a gift from Vanessa LaPointe (Addgene plasmid # 155044 ; http://n2t.net/addgene:155044 ; RRID:Addgene_155044)
